Addgene plasmid #139897: pBEL1993
Purpose: Expression plasmid for LetB PLL1 deletion (without TM region)
Depositing lab: Gira Bhabha & Damian Ekiert. Depositing organization: NYU Grossman School of Medicine. Publication: LetB Structure Reveals a Tunnel for Lipid Transport across the Bacterial Envelope. Isom GL, Coudray N, MacRae MR, McManus CT, Ekiert DC, Bhabha G. Cell. 2020 Apr 30;181(3):653-664.e19. doi: 10.1016/j.cell.2020.03.030. PubMed 32359438.
Backbone
  Vector backbone: pET21a
  Vector type: Bacterial Expression
Growth in bacteria
  Bacterial resistance: Ampicillin, 100 μg/mL
  Growth temperature: 37°C
  Growth strain: DH5alpha
  Copy number: High Copy
Gene/Insert
  Gene/Insert name: LetB
  Species: E. coli
  Mutation: LetB(43-877; delta114-128, P113G)-6xHis
  Cloning method: Gibson Cloning
Terms and licenses: Academic/Nonprofit Terms; Industry Terms: Not Available to Industry
Depositor comments: Please visit https://www.biorxiv.org/content/10.1101/748145v1 for bioRxiv preprint.
How to cite: pBEL1993 was a gift from Gira Bhabha & Damian Ekiert (Addgene plasmid # 139897 ; http://n2t.net/addgene:139897 ; RRID:Addgene_139897)
