[The description below was written by a language model from this plasmid's Addgene catalogue record and pLannotate feature annotations shown in this document.]
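Description:
pBEL1993 is a bacterial expression plasmid built on the pET21a backbone for producing a soluble, engineered form of the E. coli protein LetB (annotated under its older name, yebT). It is about 8 kb in the sequenced record and is propagated in E. coli through a ColE1/pMB1-type origin with ampicillin selection from the β-lactamase gene and its own promoter. The backbone also carries the pBR322-derived bom and rop elements, remnants of the tetracycline resistance gene, and an f1 phage origin. The catalogue lists the plasmid as high copy, although rop normally moderates copy number in this family of vectors. The annotation also detects a loxP site and a short multiple-cloning-site fragment upstream of the AmpR promoter; the record gives no function for these.

The insert sits downstream of a T7 promoter and adjacent lac operator and is followed by a T7 terminator. Expression therefore depends on T7 RNA polymerase supplied by the host and is held off by the plasmid-encoded lac repressor (lacI) until induction with IPTG. The coding sequence comprises LetB residues 43–877, which omits the N-terminal transmembrane region, and carries a C-terminal 6xHis tag for affinity purification. It also contains a deletion of residues 114–128 together with a P113G substitution, which the depositor describes as the PLL1 deletion. The short "SET1" fragment annotated just before the terminator is probably backbone sequence derived from T7 phage rather than a deliberate solubility tag. The insert was assembled by Gibson cloning. The associated work concerns the structure of LetB as a tunnel for lipid transport across the bacterial envelope, so the plasmid is suited to making this mutant protein for structural and biochemical comparison with the unmodified form.
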