Features (pLannotate 1.2.2; 19 found; start..end, strand, type, name):
    589..728     -  misc_feature   bom: basis of mobility region from pBR322
    830..1021    -  CDS            rop: Rop protein, which maintains plasmids at low copy number; rop
   1038..1418    +  CDS            YPB1_ECOLX: Protein predicted: Swiss-Prot protein existence level 4. From Escherichia coli.
   1490..1781    -  CDS            TcR (fragment): tetracycline efflux protein; tet; confers resistance to tetracycline
   1796..1817    -  protein_bind   CAP binding site: CAP binding activates transcription in the presence of cAMP. E. coli catabolite activator protein
   1830..2912    -  CDS            lacI: lac repressor; lacI; The lac repressor binds to the lac operator to inhibit transcription in E. coli. This inhibition can be relieved by adding lactose or isopropyl-β-D-thiogalactopyranoside (IPTG).
   2913..2990    -  promoter       lacI promoter: lacI
   2998..3277    -  CDS            TcR (fragment): tetracycline efflux protein; tet; confers resistance to tetracycline
   3299..3317    +  promoter       T7 promoter: promoter for bacteriophage T7 RNA polymerase
   3318..3342    +  protein_bind   lac operator: The lac repressor binds to the lac operator to inhibit transcription in E. coli. This inhibition can be relieved by adding lactose or isopropyl-β-D-thiogalactopyranoside (IPTG). lac repressor encoded by lacI
   3399..5858    +  CDS            yebT (fragment): YEBT_ECOLI - Experimental evidence at protein level: Swiss-Prot protein existence level 1. Component of a transport pathway that contributes to membrane integrity (PubMed:27795327). May directly span the intermembrane space, facilitating the transport of substrates across the periplasm (Probable). From Escherichia coli (strain K12).
   5908..5957    +  CDS            SET1 (fragment): solubility-enhancement tag derived from T7 phage gene 10B
   5965..6012    +  terminator     T7 terminator: transcription terminator for bacteriophage T7 RNA polymerase
   6049..6477    +  rep_origin     f1 ori (sequence partly withheld): f1 bacteriophage origin of replication; arrow indicates direction of (+) strand synthesis
   6579..6612    +  protein_bind   loxP: Cre-mediated recombination occurs in the 8-bp core sequence (GCATACAT). Cre recombinase
   6642..6660    +  misc_feature   MCS (fragment): pBluescript multiple cloning site
   6691..6795    +  promoter       AmpR promoter: bla
   6796..7656    +  CDS            AmpR: β-lactamase; bla; confers resistance to ampicillin, carbenicillin, and related antibiotics
   7827..403     +  rep_origin     ori (across the origin): high-copy-number ColE1/pMB1/pBR322/pUC origin of replication
>Addgene plasmid #139897 | pBEL1993 | addgene full sequence | sequence record 342010 | Addgene NGS Result
CTCTGTAGCACCGCCTACATACCTCGCTCTGCTAATCCTGTTACCAGTGGCTGCTGCCAGTGGCGATAAG
TCGTGTCTTACCGGGTTGGACTCAAGACGATAGTTACCGGATAAGGCGCAGCGGTCGGGCTGAACGGGGG
GTTCGTGCACACAGCCCAGCTTGGAGCGAACGACCTACACCGAACTGAGATACCTACAGCGTGAGCTATG
AGAAAGCGCCACGCTTCCCGAAGGGAGAAAGGCGGACAGGTATCCGGTAAGCGGCAGGGTCGGAACAGGA
GAGCGCACGAGGGAGCTTCCAGGGGGAAACGCCTGGTATCTTTATAGTCCTGTCGGGTTTCGCCACCTCT
GACTTGAGCGTCGATTTTTGTGATGCTCGTCAGGGGGGCGGAGCCTATGGAAAAACGCCAGCAACGCGGC
CTTTTTACGGTTCCTGGCCTTTTGCTGGCCTTTTGCTCACATGTTCTTTCCTGCGTTATCCCCTGATTCT
GTGGATAACCGTATTACCGCCTTTGAGTGAGCTGATACCGCTCGCCGCAGCCGAACGACCGAGCGCAGCG
AGTCAGTGAGCGAGGAAGCGGAAGAGCGCCTGATGCGGTATTTTCTCCTTACGCATCTGTGCGGTATTTC
ACACCGCAATGGTGCACTCTCAGTACAATCTGCTCTGATGCCGCATAGTTAAGCCAGTATACACTCCGCT
ATCGCTACGTGACTGGGTCATGGCTGCGCCCCGACACCCGCCAACACCCGCTGACGCGCCCTGACGGGCT
TGTCTGCTCCCGGCATCCGCTTACAGACAAGCTGTGACCGTCTCCGGGAGCTGCATGTGTCAGAGGTTTT
CACCGTCATCACCGAAACGCGCGAGGCAGCTGCGGTAAAGCTCATCAGCGTGGTCGTGAAGCGATTCACA
GATGTCTGCCTGTTCATCCGCGTCCAGCTCGTTGAGTTTCTCCAGAAGCGTTAATGTCTGGCTTCTGATA
AAGCGGGCCATGTTAAGGGCGGTTTTTTCCTGTTTGGTCACTGATGCCTCCGTGTAAGGGGGATTTCTGT
TCATGGGGGTAATGATACCGATGAAACGAGAGAGGATGCTCACGATACGGGTTACTGATGATGAACATGC
CCGGTTACTGGAACGTTGTGAGGGTAAACAACTGGCGGTATGGATGCGGCGGGACCAGAGAAAAATCACT
CAGGGTCAATGCCAGCGCTTCGTTAATACAGATGTAGGTGTTCCACAGGGTAGCCAGCAGCATCCTGCGA
TGCAGATCCGGAACATAATGGTGCAGGGCGCTGACTTCCGCGTTTCCAGACTTTACGAAACACGGAAACC
GAAGACCATTCATGTTGTTGCTCAGGTCGCAGACGTTTTGCAGCAGCAGTCGCTTCACGTTCGCTCGCGT
ATCGGTGATTCATTCTGCTAACCAGTAAGGCAACCCCGCCAGCCTAGCCGGGTCCTCAACGACAGGAGCA
CGATCATGCGCACCCGTGGGGCCGCCATGCCGGCGATAATGGCCTGCTTCTCGCCGAAACGTTTGGTGGC
GGGACCAGTGACGAAGGCTTGAGCGAGGGCGTGCAAGATTCCGAATACCGCAAGCGACAGGCCGATCATC
GTCGCGCTCCAGCGAAAGCGGTCCTCGCCGAAAATGACCCAGAGCGCTGCCGGCACCTGTCCTACGAGTT
GCATGATAAAGAAGACAGTCATAAGTGCGGCGACGATAGTCATGCCCCGCGCCCACCGGAAGGAGCTGAC
TGGGTTGAAGGCTCTCAAGGGCATCGGTCGAGATCCCGGTGCCTAATGAGTGAGCTAACTTACATTAATT
GCGTTGCGCTCACTGCCCGCTTTCCAGTCGGGAAACCTGTCGTGCCAGCTGCATTAATGAATCGGCCAAC
GCGCGGGGAGAGGCGGTTTGCGTATTGGGCGCCAGGGTGGTTTTTCTTTTCACCAGTGAGACGGGCAACA
GCTGATTGCCCTTCACCGCCTGGCCCTGAGAGAGTTGCAGCAAGCGGTCCACGCTGGTTTGCCCCAGCAG
GCGAAAATCCTGTTTGATGGTGGTTAACGGCGGGATATAACATGAGCTGTCTTCGGTATCGTCGTATCCC
ACTACCGAGATATCCGCACCAACGCGCAGCCCGGACTCGGTAATGGCGCGCATTGCGCCCAGCGCCATCT
GATCGTTGGCAACCAGCATCGCAGTGGGAACGATGCCCTCATTCAGCATTTGCATGGTTTGTTGAAAACC
GGACATGGCACTCCAGTCGCCTTCCCGTTCCGCTATCGGCTGAATTTGATTGCGAGTGAGATATTTATGC
CAGCCAGCCAGACGCAGACGCGCCGAGACAGAACTTAATGGGCCCGCTAACAGCGCGATTTGCTGGTGAC
CCAATGCGACCAGATGCTCCACGCCCAGTCGCGTACCGTCTTCATGGGAGAAAATAATACTGTTGATGGG
TGTCTGGTCAGAGACATCAAGAAATAACGCCGGAACATTAGTGCAGGCAGCTTCCACAGCAATGGCATCC
TGGTCATCCAGCGGATAGTTAATGATCAGCCCACTGACGCGTTGCGCGAGAAGATTGTGCACCGCCGCTT
TACAGGCTTCGACGCCGCTTCGTTCTACCATCGACACCACCACGCTGGCACCCAGTTGATCGGCGCGAGA
TTTAATCGCCGCGACAATTTGCGACGGCGCGTGCAGGGCCAGACTGGAGGTGGCAACGCCAATCAGCAAC
GACTGTTTGCCCGCCAGTTGTTGTGCCACGCGGTTGGGAATGTAATTCAGCTCCGCCATCGCCGCTTCCA
CTTTTTCCCGCGTTTTCGCAGAAACGTGGCTGGCCTGGTTCACCACGCGGGAAACGGTCTGATAAGAGAC
ACCGGCATACTCTGCGACATCGTATAACGTTACTGGTTTCACATTCACCACCCTGAATTGACTCTCTTCC
GGGCGCTATCATGCCATACCGCGAAAGGTTTTGCGCCATTCGATGGTGTCCGGGATCTCGACGCTCTCCC
TTATGCGACTCCTGCATTAGGAAGCAGCCCAGTAGTAGGTTGAGGCCGTTGAGCACCGCCGCCGCAAGGA
ATGGTGCATGCAAGGAGATGGCGCCCAACAGTCCCCCGGCCACGGGGCCTGCCACCATACCCACGCCGAA
ACAAGCGCTCATGAGCCCGAAGTGGCGAGCCCGATCTTCCCCATCGGTGATGTCGGCGATATAGGCGCCA
GCAACCGCACCTGTGGCGCCGGTGATGCCGGCCACGATGCGTCCGGCGTAGAGGATCGAGATCTCGATCC
CGCGAAATTAATACGACTCACTATAGGGGAATTGTGAGCGGATAACAATTCCCCTCTAGAAATAATTTTG
TTTAACTTTGGCCCAGGCGGCCAGGAGGGTCTCACATGCAGGACCGGGGTAATACCGTCACCATCGACTT
TATGTCGGCGGATGGTATTGTTCCAGGCCGTACGCCTGTTCGTTATCAGGGCGTTGAAGTCGGAACAGTG
CAGGACATCAGCCTCAGCGACGATCTTCGTAAGATTGAAGTCAAGGTCAGCATCAAGTCCGATATGAAAG
ATGCGCTGCGCGAAGAGACTCAGTTCTGGCTGGTGACGGGAGGGAACTATATCGGCATGATGCCCGGGAA
AGGTAAAGAGCAGGATCACTTTGTCGCACTCGATACCCAACCGAAATATCGGCTGGACAATGGCGATCTG
ATGATCCACCTGCAAGCCCCCGATCTCGGTTCGCTGAACAGCGGTTCATTGGTCTATTTCCGCAAGATCC
CGGTGGGAAAAGTCTACGACTATGCCATCAATCCCAACAAGCAAGGCGTGGTGATTGATGTCCTGATCGA
GCGGCGTTTTACCGATCTGGTGAAAAAAGGTAGCCGTTTCTGGAACGTTTCCGGCGTTGATGCCAACGTC
AGTATCAGTGGCGCGAAGGTGAAACTGGAAAGCTTGGCGGCACTGGTTAACGGTGCGATTGCCTTCGATT
CACCAGAAGAGTCGAAACCTGCCGAGGCGGAAGATACCTTTGGTCTGTATGAAGATCTGGCCCACAGCCA
GCGTGGCGTAATAATAAAACTGGAACTGCCGAGTGGGGCCGGATTAACCGCCGACTCGACGCCGTTAATG
TATCAGGGGCTGGAAGTCGGACAGCTGACTAAACTGGATTTAAATCCTGGTGGTAAAGTCACAGGGGAAA
TGACCGTTGATCCCAGCGTCGTTACCCTGCTTCGTGAAAATACCCGCATCGAATTACGCAACCCGAAATT
ATCCCTTAGCGATGCTAATCTCAGCGCCCTGCTGACCGGCAAAACCTTCGAGCTGGTGCCCGGCGATGGC
GAGCCACGCAAAGAATTCGTTGTTGTGCCAGGCGAAAAAGCACTGCTGCATGAACCTGATGTTCTGACGC
TGACCCTGACCGCGCCGGAAAGTTACGGTATTGATGCGGGTCAGCCGCTCATTCTTCACGGCGTGCAGGT
AGGCCAGGTTATCGATCGTAAACTCACCAGCAAAGGCGTCACCTTTACCGTCGCCATCGAGCCTCAGCAT
CGCGAACTGGTAAAAGGCGATAGCAAATTTGTCGTCAACAGCCGTGTCGATGTGAAGGTGGGGCTGGATG
GCGTTGAGTTTCTCGGTGCCAGCGCCTCAGAATGGATCAATGGCGGGATCCGTATTCTGCCGGGCGATAA
AGGTGAGATGAAAGCCAGCTATCCACTGTATGCCAATTTGGAAAAAGCGCTGGAGAACAGCCTTAGCGAT
TTACCCACCACAACCGTGAGTTTGAGTGCAGAGACGCTGCCGGATGTGCAGGCAGGATCGGTAGTGCTGT
ACCGTAAATTTGAAGTTGGTGAAGTGATTACCGTGCGTCCGCGAGCTAACGCGTTTGACATCGATCTGCA
TATTAAGCCGGAGTATCGCAACCTTCTGACCAGCAATAGCGTGTTCTGGGCAGAAGGCGGGGCGAAAGTT
CAGCTGAATGGTAGTGGTCTGACCGTACAGGCATCCCCGCTCTCCAGAGCTCTAAAGGGAGCCATTAGCT
TCGACAACCTCAGCGGTGCCAGCGCCAGTCAGCGTAAAGGCGATAAGCGTATTCTGTATGCTTCCGAAAC
AGCGGCCCGTGCGGTTGGCGGGCAGATTACGCTTCACGCTTTCGATGCCGGAAAACTGGCGGTCGGGATG
CCAATTCGCTATCTCGGTATTGACATCGGGCAAATCCAGACGCTGGATCTGATTACCGCACGCAATGAAG
TACAGGCAAAGGCGGTACTTTACCCGGAATATGTCCAGACCTTTGCTCGCGGTGGTACGCGCTTCTCAGT
GGTCACACCGCAAATTTCGGCAGCTGGCGTTGAGCATCTTGATACTATCCTCCAGCCGTATATCAACGTC
GAACCAGGCCGGGGCAATCCTCGCCGCGACTTTGAATTACAAGAGGCCACCATTACTGATTCGCGGTACC
TGGATGGCTTAAGCATTATTGTTGAAGCGCCGGAAGCCGGTTCGTTAGGCATCGGTACGCCTGTGCTGTT
CCGTGGTCTGGAAGTCGGTACGGTTACAGGAATGACGCTGGGGACATTGTCAGATCGCGTGATGATTGCG
ATGCGCATCAGTAAACGCTATCAACACCTGGTGCGTAACAATTCCGTCTTCTGGTTGGCATCGGGTTACA
GTCTGGACTTTGGTCTGACGGGCGGCGTAGTGAAAACCGGCACCTTTAACCAGTTTATCCGTGGCGGCAT
CGCCTTCGCCACGCCTCCGGGTACGCCACTGGCACCGAAAGCCCAGGAAGGCAAACACTTCCTGTTGCAG
GAAAGTGAACCGAAAGAGTGGCGTGAATGGGGAACTGCGCTTCCCAAAGGCGAGACCCATCACCACCATC
ACCATTAAGGCCAGGCCGGCCGATCCGGCTGCTAACAAAGCCCGAAAGGAAGCTGAGTTGGCTGCTGCCA
CCGCTGAGCAATAACTAGCATAACCCCTTGGGGCCTCTAAACGGGTCTTGAGGGGTTTTTTGCTGAAAGG
AGGAACTATATCCGGATTGGCGAATGGG
[124 nt withheld, positions 6049-6172]
C
[91 nt withheld, positions 6174-6264]
A
[49 nt withheld, positions 6266-6314]
CCTTTGACGTTGGAGTCCACGTTCTTT
[37 nt withheld, positions 6342-6378]
ACCCTATCTCGGTCTATTCTTTTGATTTATAAGGGATTTTGCCGATTTCGGCCTATTGGTTAAAAAATGA
GCTGATTTAACAAAAATTTAACGCGAATTTTAACAAAATATTAACGCTTACAATTTAGGTGGCACTTTTC
GGGGAACGACGACCTGCAGCCAAGCTAGCTTGGCTGGACGTAAACTCCTCTTCAGACCTAATAACTTCGT
ATAGCATACATTATACGAAGTTATATTAAGGGTTATTGAATATGATCGGAATTGGGCTGCAGGAATTCGA
TAGCTTGGCTGCAGGTCGACCTCGAGGATGTGCGCGGAACCCCTATTTGTTTATTTTTCTAAATACATTC
AAATATGTATCCGCTCATGAGACAATAACCCTGATAAATGCTTCAATAATATTGAAAAAGGAAGAGTATG
AGTATTCAACATTTCCGTGTCGCCCTTATTCCCTTTTTTGCGGCATTTTGCCTTCCTGTTTTTGCTCACC
CAGAAACGCTGGTGAAAGTAAAAGATGCTGAAGATCAGTTGGGTGCACGAGTGGGTTACATCGAACTGGA
TCTCAACAGCGGTAAGATCCTTGAGAGTTTTCGCCCCGAAGAACGTTTTCCAATGATGAGCACTTTTAAA
GTTCTGCTATGTGGCGCGGTATTATCCCGTATTGACGCCGGGCAAGAGCAACTCGGTCGCCGCATACACT
ATTCTCAGAATGACTTGGTTGAGTACTCACCAGTCACAGAAAAGCATCTTACGGATGGCATGACAGTAAG
AGAATTATGCAGTGCTGCCATAACCATGAGTGATAACACTGCGGCCAACTTACTTCTGACAACGATCGGA
GGACCGAAGGAGCTAACCGCTTTTTTGCACAACATGGGGGATCATGTAACTCGCCTTGATCGTTGGGAAC
CGGAGCTGAATGAAGCCATACCAAACGACGAGCGTGACACCACGATGCCTGCAGCAATGGCAACAACGTT
GCGCAAACTATTAACTGGCGAACTACTTACTCTAGCTTCCCGGCAACAATTAATAGACTGGATGGAGGCG
GATAAAGTTGCAGGACCACTTCTGCGCTCGGCCCTTCCGGCTGGCTGGTTTATTGCTGATAAATCTGGAG
CCGGTGAGCGTGGCTCTCGCGGTATCATTGCAGCACTGGGGCCAGATGGTAAGCCCTCCCGTATCGTAGT
TATCTACACGACGGGGAGTCAGGCAACTATGGATGAACGAAATAGACAGATCGCTGAGATAGGTGCCTCA
CTGATTAAGCATTGGTAACTGTCAGACCAAGTTTACTCATATATACTTTAGATTGATTTAAAACTTCATT
TTTAATTTAAAAGGATCTAGGTGAAGATCCTTTTTGATAATCTCATGACCAAAATCCCTTAACGTGAGTT
TTCGTTCCACTGAGCGTCAGACCCCGTAGAAAAGATCAAAGGATCTTCTTGAGATCCTTTTTTTCTGCGC
GTAATCTGCTGCTTGCAAACAAAAAAACCACCGCTACCAGCGGTGGTTTGTTTGCCGGATCAAGAGCTAC
CAACTCTTTTTCCGAAGGTAACTGGCTTCAGCAGAGCGCAGATACCAAATACTGTCCTTCTAGTGTAGCC
GTAGTTAGGCCACCACTTCAAGAA
